>Addgene plasmid #76918 | DGKB gRNA (BRDN0001146143) | addgene full sequence | sequence record 186760 | Addgene Assembled Sequence
CCCGGGTGCAAAGATGGATAAAGTTTTAAACAGAGAGGAATCTTTGCAGCTAATGGACCTTCTAGGTCTT
GAAAGGAGTGGGAATTGGCTCCGGTGCCCGTCAGTGGGCAGAGCGCACATCGCCCACAGTCCCCGAGAAG
TTGGGGGGAGGGGTCGGCAATTGATCCGGTGCCTAGAGAAGGTGGCGCGGGGTAAACTGGGAAAGTGATG
TCGTGTACTGGCTCCGCCTTTTTCCCGAGGGTGGGGGAGAACCGTATATAAGTGCAGTAGTCGCCGTGAA
CGTTCTTTTTCGCAACGGGTTTGCCGCCAGAACACAGGTAAGTGCCGTGTGTGGTTCCCGCGGGCCTGGC
CTCTTTACGGGTTATGGCCCTTGCGTGCCTTGAATTACTTCCACCTGGCTGCAGTACGTGATTCTTGATC
CCGAGCTTCGGGTTGGAAGTGGGTGGGAGAGTTCGAGGCCTTGCGCTTAAGGAGCCCCTTCGCCTCGTGC
TTGAGTTGAGGCCTGGCCTGGGCGCTGGGGCCGCCGCGTGCGAATCTGGTGGCACCTTCGCGCCTGTCTC
GCTGCTTTCGATAAGTCTCTAGCCATTTAAAATTTTTGATGACCTGCTGCGACGCTTTTTTTCTGGCAAG
ATAGTCTTGTAAATGCGGGCCAAGATCTGCACACTGGTATTTCGGTTTTTGGGGCCGCGGGCGGCGACGG
GGCCCGTGCGTCCCAGCGCACATGTTCGGCGAGGCGGGGCCTGCGAGCGCGGCCACCGAGAATCGGACGG
GGGTAGTCTCAAGCTGGCCGGCCTGCTCTGGTGCCTGGCCTCGCGCCGCCGTGTATCGCCCCGCCCTGGG
CGGCAAGGCTGGCCCGGTCGGCACCAGTTGCGTGAGCGGAAAGATGGCCGCTTCCCGGCCCTGCTGCAGG
GAGCTCAAAATGGAGGACGCGGCGCTCGGGAGAGCGGGCGGGTGAGTCACCCACACAAAGGAAAAGGGCC
TTTCCGTCCTCAGCCGTCGCTTCATGTGACTCCACGGAGTACCGGGCGCCGTCCAGGCACCTCGATTAGT
TCTCGAGCTTTTGGAGTACGTCGTCTTTAGGTTGGGGGGAGGGGTTTTATGCGATGGAGTTTCCCCACAC
TGAGTGGGTGGAGACTGAAGTTAGGCCAGCTTGGCACTTGATGTAATTCTCCTTGGAATTTGCCCTTTTT
GAGTTTGGATCTTGGTTCATTCTCAAGCCTCAGACAGTGGTTCAAAGTTTTTTTCTTCCATTTCAGGTGT
CGTGACGTACGGCCACCATGACCGAGTACAAGCCCACGGTGCGCCTCGCCACCCGCGACGACGTCCCCAG
GGCCGTACGCACCCTCGCCGCCGCGTTCGCCGACTACCCCGCCACGCGCCACACCGTCGATCCGGACCGC
CACATCGAGCGGGTCACCGAGCTGCAAGAACTCTTCCTCACGCGCGTCGGGCTCGACATCGGCAAGGTGT
GGGTCGCGGACGACGGCGCCGCCGTGGCGGTCTGGACCACGCCGGAGAGCGTCGAAGCGGGGGCGGTGTT
CGCCGAGATCGGCCCGCGCATGGCCGAGTTGAGCGGTTCCCGGCTGGCCGCGCAGCAACAGATGGAAGGC
CTCCTGGCGCCGCACCGGCCCAAGGAGCCCGCGTGGTTCCTGGCCACCGTCGGAGTCTCGCCCGACCACC
AGGGCAAGGGTCTGGGCAGCGCCGTCGTGCTCCCCGGAGTGGAGGCGGCCGAGCGCGCCGGGGTGCCCGC
CTTCCTGGAGACCTCCGCGCCCCGCAACCTCCCCTTCTACGAGCGGCTCGGCTTCACCGTCACCGCCGAC
GTCGAGGTGCCCGAAGGACCGCGCACCTGGTGCATGACCCGCAAGCCCGGTGCCTGAACGCGTTAAGTCG
ACAATCAACCTCTGGATTACAAAATTTGTGAAAGATTGACTGGTATTCTTAACTATGTTGCTCCTTTTAC
GCTATGTGGATACGCTGCTTTAATGCCTTTGTATCATGCTATTGCTTCCCGTATGGCTTTCATTTTCTCC
TCCTTGTATAAATCCTGGTTGCTGTCTCTTTATGAGGAGTTGTGGCCCGTTGTCAGGCAACGTGGCGTGG
TGTGCACTGTGTTTGCTGACGCAACCCCCACTGGTTGGGGCATTGCCACCACCTGTCAGCTCCTTTCCGG
GACTTTCGCTTTCCCCCTCCCTATTGCCACGGCGGAACTCATCGCCGCCTGCCTTGCCCGCTGCTGGACA
GGGGCTCGGCTGTTGGGCACTGACAATTCCGTGGTGTTGTCGGGGAAATCATCGTCCTTTCCTTGGCTGC
TCGCCTGTGTTGCCACCTGGATTCTGCGCGGGACGTCCTTCTGCTACGTCCCTTCGGCCCTCAATCCAGC
GGACCTTCCTTCCCGCGGCCTGCTGCCGGCTCTGCGGCCTCTTCCGCGTCTTCGCCTTCGCCCTCAGACG
AGTCGGATCTCCCTTTGGGCCGCCTCCCCGCGTCGACTTTAAGACCAATGACTTACAAGGCAGCTGTAGA
TCTTAGCCACTTTTTAAAAGAAAAGGGGGGACTGGAAGGGCTAATTCACTCCCAACGAAGACAAGATCTG
CTTTTTGCTTGTACTGGGTCTCTCTGGTTAGACCAGATCTGAGCCTGGGAGCTCTCTGGCTAACTAGGGA
ACCCACTGCTTAAGCCTCAATAAAGCTTGCCTTGAGTGCTTCAAGTAGTGTGTGCCCGTCTGTTGTGTGA
CTCTGGTAACTAGAGATCCCTCAGACCCTTTTAGTCAGTGTGGAAAATCTCTAGCAGTACGTATAGTAGT
TCATGTCATCTTATTATTCAGTATTTATAACTTGCAAAGAAATGAATATCAGAGAGTGAGAGGAACTTGT
TTATTGCAGCTTATAATGGTTACAAATAAAGCAATAGCATCACAAATTTCACAAATAAAGCATTTTTTTC
ACTGCATTCTAGTTGTGGTTTGTCCAAACTCATCAATGTATCTTATCATGTCTGGCTCTAGCTATCCCGC
CCCTAACTCCGCCCATCCCGCCCCTAACTCCGCCCAGTTCCGCCCATTCTCCGCCCCATGGCTGACTAAT
TTTTTTTATTTATGCAGAGGCCGAGGCCGCCTCGGCCTCTGAGCTATTCCAGAAGTAGTGAGGAGGCTTT
TTTGGAGGCCTAGGGACGTACCCAATTCGCCCTATAGTGAGTCGTATTACGCGCGCTCACTGGCCGTCGT
TTTACAACGTCGTGACTGGGAAAACCCTGGCGTTACCCAACTTAATCGCCTTGCAGCACATCCCCCTTTC
GCCAGCTGGCGTAATAGCGAAGAGGCCCGCACCGATCGCCCTTCCCAACAGTTGCGCAGCCTGAATGGCG
AATGGG
[124 nt withheld, positions 3367-3490]
C
[91 nt withheld, positions 3492-3582]
A
[49 nt withheld, positions 3584-3632]
CCTTTGACGTTGGAGTCCACGTTCTTT
[37 nt withheld, positions 3660-3696]
ACCCTATCTCGGTCTATTCTTTTGATTTATAAGGGATTTTGCCGATTTCGGCCTATTGGTTAAAAAATGA
GCTGATTTAACAAAAATTTAACGCGAATTTTAACAAAATATTAACGCTTACAATTTAGGTGGCACTTTTC
GGGGAAATGTGCGCGGAACCCCTATTTGTTTATTTTTCTAAATACATTCAAATATGTATCCGCTCATGAG
ACAATAACCCTGATAAATGCTTCAATAATATTGAAAAAGGAAGAGTATGAGTATTCAACATTTCCGTGTC
GCCCTTATTCCCTTTTTTGCGGCATTTTGCCTTCCTGTTTTTGCTCACCCAGAAACGCTGGTGAAAGTAA
AAGATGCTGAAGATCAGTTGGGTGCACGAGTGGGTTACATCGAACTGGATCTCAACAGCGGTAAGATCCT
TGAGAGTTTTCGCCCCGAAGAACGTTTTCCAATGATGAGCACTTTTAAAGTTCTGCTATGTGGCGCGGTA
TTATCCCGTATTGACGCCGGGCAAGAGCAACTCGGTCGCCGCATACACTATTCTCAGAATGACTTGGTTG
AGTACTCACCAGTCACAGAAAAGCATCTTACGGATGGCATGACAGTAAGAGAATTATGCAGTGCTGCCAT
AACCATGAGTGATAACACTGCGGCCAACTTACTTCTGACAACGATCGGAGGACCGAAGGAGCTAACCGCT
TTTTTGCACAACATGGGGGATCATGTAACTCGCCTTGATCGTTGGGAACCGGAGCTGAATGAAGCCATAC
CAAACGACGAGCGTGACACCACGATGCCTGTAGCAATGGCAACAACGTTGCGCAAACTATTAACTGGCGA
ACTACTTACTCTAGCTTCCCGGCAACAATTAATAGACTGGATGGAGGCGGATAAAGTTGCAGGACCACTT
CTGCGCTCGGCCCTTCCGGCTGGCTGGTTTATTGCTGATAAATCTGGAGCCGGTGAGCGTGGGTCTCGCG
GTATCATTGCAGCACTGGGGCCAGATGGTAAGCCCTCCCGTATCGTAGTTATCTACACGACGGGGAGTCA
GGCAACTATGGATGAACGAAATAGACAGATCGCTGAGATAGGTGCCTCACTGATTAAGCATTGGTAACTG
TCAGACCAAGTTTACTCATATATACTTTAGATTGATTTAAAACTTCATTTTTAATTTAAAAGGATCTAGG
TGAAGATCCTTTTTGATAATCTCATGACCAAAATCCCTTAACGTGAGTTTTCGTTCCACTGAGCGTCAGA
CCCCGTAGAAAAGATCAAAGGATCTTCTTGAGATCCTTTTTTTCTGCGCGTAATCTGCTGCTTGCAAACA
AAAAAACCACCGCTACCAGCGGTGGTTTGTTTGCCGGATCAAGAGCTACCAACTCTTTTTCCGAAGGTAA
CTGGCTTCAGCAGAGCGCAGATACCAAATACTGTTCTTCTAGTGTAGCCGTAGTTAGGCCACCACTTCAA
GAACTCTGTAGCACCGCCTACATACCTCGCTCTGCTAATCCTGTTACCAGTGGCTGCTGCCAGTGGCGAT
AAGTCGTGTCTTACCGGGTTGGACTCAAGACGATAGTTACCGGATAAGGCGCAGCGGTCGGGCTGAACGG
GGGGTTCGTGCACACAGCCCAGCTTGGAGCGAACGACCTACACCGAACTGAGATACCTACAGCGTGAGCT
ATGAGAAAGCGCCACGCTTCCCGAAGGGAGAAAGGCGGACAGGTATCCGGTAAGCGGCAGGGTCGGAACA
GGAGAGCGCACGAGGGAGCTTCCAGGGGGAAACGCCTGGTATCTTTATAGTCCTGTCGGGTTTCGCCACC
TCTGACTTGAGCGTCGATTTTTGTGATGCTCGTCAGGGGGGCGGAGCCTATGGAAAAACGCCAGCAACGC
GGCCTTTTTACGGTTCCTGGCCTTTTGCTGGCCTTTTGCTCACATGTTCTTTCCTGCGTTATCCCCTGAT
TCTGTGGATAACCGTATTACCGCCTTTGAGTGAGCTGATACCGCTCGCCGCAGCCGAACGACCGAGCGCA
GCGAGTCAGTGAGCGAGGAAGCGGAAGAGCGCCCAATACGCAAACCGCCTCTCCCCGCGCGTTGGCCGAT
TCATTAATGCAGCTGGCACGACAGGTTTCCCGACTGGAAAGCGGGCAGTGAGCGCAACGCAATTAATGTG
AGTTAGCTCACTCATTAGGCACCCCAGGCTTTACACTTTATGCTTCCGGCTCGTATGTTGTGTGGAATTG
TGAGCGGATAACAATTTCACACAGGAAACAGCTATGACCATGATTACGCCAAGCGCGCAATTAACCCTCA
CTAAAGGGAACAAAAGCTGGAGCTGCAAGCTTAATGTAGTCTTATGCAATACTCTTGTAGTCTTGCAACA
TGGTAACGATGAGTTAGCAACATGCCTTACAAGGAGAGAAAAAGCACCGTGCATGCCGATTGGTGGAAGT
AAGGTGGTACGATCGTGCCTTATTAGGAAGGCAACAGACGGGTCTGACATGGATTGGACGAACCACTGAA
TTGCCGCATTGCAGAGATATTGTATTTAAGTGCCTAGCTCGATACATAAACGGGTCTCTCTGGTTAGACC
AGATCTGAGCCTGGGAGCTCTCTGGCTAACTAGGGAACCCACTGCTTAAGCCTCAATAAAGCTTGCCTTG
AGTGCTTCAAGTAGTGTGTGCCCGTCTGTTGTGTGACTCTGGTAACTAGAGATCCCTCAGACCCTTTTAG
TCAGTGTGGAAAATCTCTAGCAGTGGCGCCCGAACAGGGACTTGAAAGCGAAAGGGAAACCAGAGGAGCT
CTCTCGACGCAGGACTCGGCTTGCTGAAGCGCGCACGGCAAGAGGCGAGGGGCGGCGACTGGTGAGTACG
CCAAAAATTTTGACTAGCGGAGGCTAGAAGGAGAGAGATGGGTGCGAGAGCGTCAGTATTAAGCGGGGGA
GAATTAGATCGCGATGGGAAAAAATTCGGTTAAGGCCAGGGGGAAAGAAAAAATATAAATTAAAACATAT
AGTATGGGCAAGCAGGGAGCTAGAACGATTCGCAGTTAATCCTGGCCTGTTAGAAACATCAGAAGGCTGT
AGACAAATACTGGGACAGCTACAACCATCCCTTCAGACAGGATCAGAAGAACTTAGATCATTATATAATA
CAGTAGCAACCCTCTATTGTGTGCATCAAAGGATAGAGATAAAAGACACCAAGGAAGCTTTAGACAAGAT
AGAGGAAGAGCAAAACAAAAGTAAGACCACCGCACAGCAAGCGGCCGCTGATCTTCAGACCTGGAGGAGG
AGATATGAGGGACAATTGGAGAAGTGAATTATATAAATATAAAGTAGTAAAAATTGAACCATTAGGAGTA
GCACCCACCAAGGCAAAGAGAAGAGTGGTGCAGAGAGAAAAAAGAGCAGTGGGAATAGGAGCTTTGTTCC
TTGGGTTCTTGGGAGCAGCAGGAAGCACTATGGGCGCAGCGTCAATGACGCTGACGGTACAGGCCAGACA
ATTATTGTCTGGTATAGTGCAGCAGCAGAACAATTTGCTGAGGGCTATTGAGGCGCAACAGCATCTGTTG
CAACTCACAGTCTGGGGCATCAAGCAGCTCCAGGCAAGAATCCTGGCTGTGGAAAGATACCTAAAGGATC
AACAGCTCCTGGGGATTTGGGGTTGCTCTGGAAAACTCATTTGCACCACTGCTGTGCCTTGGAATGCTAG
TTGGAGTAATAAATCTCTGGAACAGATTTGGAATCACACGACCTGGATGGAGTGGGACAGAGAAATTAAC
AATTACACAAGCTTAATACACTCCTTAATTGAAGAATCGCAAAACCAGCAAGAAAAGAATGAACAAGAAT
TATTGGAATTAGATAAATGGGCAAGTTTGTGGAATTGGTTTAACATAACAAATTGGCTGTGGTATATAAA
ATTATTCATAATGATAGTAGGAGGCTTGGTAGGTTTAAGAATAGTTTTTGCTGTACTTTCTATAGTGAAT
AGAGTTAGGCAGGGATATTCACCATTATCGTTTCAGACCCACCTCCCAACCCCGAGGGGACCCAGAGAGG
GCCTATTTCCCATGATTCCTTCATATTTGCATATACGATACAAGGCTGTTAGAGAGATAATTAGAATTAA
TTTGACTGTAAACACAAAGATATTAGTACAAAATACGTGACGTAGAAAGTAATAATTTCTTGGGTAGTTT
GCAGTTTTAAAATTATGTTTTAAAATGGACTATCATATGCTTACCGTAACTTGAAAGTATTTCGATTTCT
TGGCTTTATATATCTTGTGGAAAGGACGAAACACCGAGAGGCAGAATCGCAACTGGGTTTTAGAGCTAGA
AATAGCAAGTTAAAATAAGGCTAGTCCGTTATCAACTTGAAAAAGTGGCACCGAGTCGGTGCTTTTTTAA
GCTTGGCGTAACTAGATCTTGAGACAAATGGCAGTATTCATCCACAATTTTAAAAGAAAAGGGGGGATTG
GGGGGTACAGTGCAGGGGAAAGAATAGTAGACATAATAGCAACAGACATACAAACTAAAGAATTACAAAA
ACAAATTACAAAAATTCAAAATTTTCGGGTTTATTACAGGGACAGCAGAGATCCACTTTGGCGCCGGCTC
GAGGGGG
Features (pLannotate 1.2.2; 29 found; start..end, strand, type, name):
     14..80      +  CDS            small t antigen (fragment): SV40 (simian virus 40) small t antigen
    106..317     +  promoter       EF-1α core promoter: core promoter for human elongation factor EF-1α
    318..1256    +  intron         EF-1α intron A: intron upstream of the start codon of human EF-1α
   1278..1877    +  CDS            PuroR (fragment): puromycin N-acetyltransferase; pac from Streptomyces; confers resistance to puromycin
   1893..2481    +  misc_feature   WPRE: woodchuck hepatitis virus posttranscriptional regulatory element
   2532..2551    +  misc_feature   cPPT/CTS (fragment): central polypurine tract and central termination sequence of HIV-1
   2553..2786    +  LTR            3' LTR (ΔU3): self-inactivating 3' long terminal repeat (LTR) from HIV-1
   2864..2985    +  polyA_signal   SV40 poly(A) signal: SV40 polyadenylation signal
   3025..3160    +  rep_origin     SV40 ori: SV40 origin of replication
   3181..3199    -  promoter       T7 promoter: promoter for bacteriophage T7 RNA polymerase
   3207..3362    +  CDS            lacZα (fragment): LacZα fragment of β-galactosidase; lacZ fragment
   3367..3795    +  rep_origin     f1 ori (sequence partly withheld): f1 bacteriophage origin of replication; arrow indicates direction of (+) strand synthesis
   3848..3952    +  promoter       AmpR promoter: bla
   3953..4813    +  CDS            AmpR: β-lactamase; bla; confers resistance to ampicillin, carbenicillin, and related antibiotics
   4984..5572    +  rep_origin     ori: high-copy-number ColE1/pMB1/pBR322/pUC origin of replication
   5755..5847    +  CDS            lacI (fragment): lac repressor; lacI; The lac repressor binds to the lac operator to inhibit transcription in E. coli. This inhibition can be relieved by adding lactose or isopropyl-β-D-thiogalactopyranoside (IPTG).
   5860..5881    +  protein_bind   CAP binding site: CAP binding activates transcription in the presence of cAMP. E. coli catabolite activator protein
   5896..5926    +  promoter       lac promoter: promoter for the E. coli lac operon
   5934..5950    +  protein_bind   lac operator: The lac repressor binds to the lac operator to inhibit transcription in E. coli. This inhibition can be relieved by adding lactose or isopropyl-β-D-thiogalactopyranoside (IPTG). lac repressor encoded by lacI
   5995..6013    +  promoter       T3 promoter: promoter for bacteriophage T3 RNA polymerase
   6041..6267    +  promoter       RSV promoter: Rous sarcoma virus enhancer/promoter
   6268..6448    +  LTR            5' LTR (truncated): truncated 5' long terminal repeat (LTR) from HIV-1
   6495..6620    +  misc_feature   HIV-1 Ψ: packaging signal of human immunodeficiency virus type 1
   6604..6967    +  CDS            HIV-1 gag (fragment): gag protein from human immunodeficiency virus 1; gag
   7113..7346    +  misc_feature   RRE: The Rev response element (RRE) of HIV-1 allows for Rev-dependent mRNA export from the nucleus to the cytoplasm.
   7723..7749    +  CDS            Rev (fragment): human immunodeficiency virus 1 (HIV-1) Rev protein; rev; enhances nuclear export of unspliced and incompletely spliced viral mRNAs
   7753..7993    +  promoter       U6 promoter: RNA polymerase III promoter for human U6 snRNA
   8023..8098    +  misc_RNA       gRNA scaffold: guide RNA scaffold for the Streptococcus pyogenes CRISPR/Cas9 system
   8154..8271    +  misc_feature   cPPT/CTS: central polypurine tract and central termination sequence of HIV-1
