[The description below was written by a language model from this plasmid's Addgene catalogue record and pLannotate feature annotations shown in this document.]
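Description:
DGKB gRNA (BRDN0001146143) is a third-generation lentiviral CRISPR guide plasmid built on the lentiGuide-Puro backbone, carrying a single guide RNA directed against human DGKB (diacylglycerol kinase beta). It is one clone from a human kinome gRNA collection, and the guide was designed against two DGKB reference transcripts. In bacteria it is maintained at high copy through a ColE1/pUC-type origin and selected with ampicillin via the β-lactamase gene. The backbone also retains an f1 origin, an SV40 origin and poly(A) signal, and remnants of lac, T7 and T3 cloning-vector sequence.

The lentiviral genome is transcribed from an RSV enhancer/promoter fused to a truncated HIV-1 5' LTR, which makes packaging Tat-independent. It contains the Ψ packaging signal with a gag fragment, the Rev response element for nuclear export of the full-length RNA, a central polypurine tract, and a self-inactivating ΔU3 3' LTR that silences LTR promoter activity after integration. Two expression units sit between the LTRs. A human U6 RNA polymerase III promoter drives the DGKB spacer, which lies in the unannotated gap between that promoter and the Streptococcus pyogenes Cas9 guide scaffold. An EF-1α core promoter with its intron A drives puromycin N-acetyltransferase, followed by a WPRE to enhance transcript expression, allowing puromycin selection of transduced mammalian cells.

The plasmid does not encode Cas9, so it is meant to be used with a separate Cas9 lentivector or in cells that already express Cas9, typically to disrupt DGKB in human cells.
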