Addgene plasmid #76918: DGKB gRNA (BRDN0001146143)
Purpose: 3rd generation lentiviral gRNA plasmid targeting human DGKB
Depositing lab: John Doench & David Root. Depositing organization: Broad Institute. Publication: Optimized sgRNA design to maximize activity and minimize off-target effects of CRISPR-Cas9. Doench JG, Fusi N, Sullender M, Hegde M, Vaimberg EW, Donovan KF, Smith I, Tothova Z, Wilen C, Orchard R, Virgin HW, Listgarten J, Root DE. Nat Biotechnol. 2016 Jan 18. doi: 10.1038/nbt.3437. PubMed 26780180.
Backbone
  Vector backbone: lentiGuide-Puro
  Backbone manufacturer: Zhang Lab (Addgene plasmid # 52963)
  Vector type: Mammalian Expression, Lentiviral, CRISPR
  Selectable markers: Puromycin
Growth in bacteria
  Bacterial resistance: Ampicillin, 100 μg/mL
  Growth temperature: 37°C
  Growth strain: DH5alpha
  Copy number: High Copy
Gene/Insert
  Gene/Insert name: DGKB (alt names: DGKB; NM_004080.2)
  gRNA/shRNA sequence: AGAGGCAGAATCGCAACTGG
  Species: H. sapiens (human)
  Entrez Gene: DGKB (a.k.a. DAGK2, DGK, DGK-BETA)
  Promoter: hU6
  Cloning method: Unknown
  Sequencing primers: 5′ U6-F; 3′ pS2-R
Terms and licenses: Academic/Nonprofit Terms; Industry Terms: Not Available to Industry
Depositor comments: The gRNA was designed to target the following Genbank reference sequence(s): NM_004080.2,NM_145695.2. Note that this plasmid does NOT contain Cas9. It should be used in conjunction with lentiCas9-Blast (Addgene #52962) or otherwise with cell lines already expressing Cas9. Browse the full kinome gRNA library at http://www.addgene.org/pooled-library/broadgpp-human-kinome/ or visit http://www.broadinstitute.org/rnai/public/ for detailed protocols and information.
How to cite: DGKB gRNA (BRDN0001146143) was a gift from John Doench & David Root (Addgene plasmid # 76918 ; http://n2t.net/addgene:76918 ; RRID:Addgene_76918)
