>Addgene plasmid #76918 | DGKB gRNA (BRDN0001146143) | depositor partial sequence | sequence record 144378 | Target Sequence
AGAGGCAGAATCGCAACTGG
