>Addgene plasmid #76918 | DGKB gRNA (BRDN0001146143) | addgene partial sequence | sequence record 186759 | hU6-F
TAGAAAGTAATAATTTCTTGGGTAGTTTGCAGTTTTAAAATTATGTTTTAAAATGGACTATCATATGCTT
ACCGTAACTTGAAAGTATTTCGATTTCTTGGCTTTATATATCTTGTGGAAAGGACGAAACACCGAGAGGC
AGAATCGCAACTGGGTTTTAGAGCTAGAAATAGCAAGTTAAAATAAGGCTAGTCCGTTATCAACTTGAAA
AAGTGGCACCGAGTCGGTGCTTTTTTAAGCTTGGCGTAACTAGATCTTGAGACAAATGGCAGTATTCATC
CACAATTTTAAAAGAAAAGGGGGGATTGGGGGGTACAGTGCAGGGGAAAGAATAGTAGACATAATAGCAA
CAGACATACAAACTAAAGAATTACAAAAACAAATTACAAAAATTCAAAATTTTCGGGTTTATTACAGGGA
CAGCAGAGATCCACTTTGGCGCCGGCTCGAGGGGGCCCGGGTGCAAAGATGGATAAAGTTTTAAACAGAG
AGGAATCTTTGCAGCTAATGGACCTTCTAGGTCTTGAAAGGAGTGGGAATTGGCTCCGGTGCCCGTCAGT
GGGCAGAGCG
